Addgene plasmid #147648: pnEA-NvG-HsNot8_1-240_U
Purpose: Bacterial Expression of HsNot8_1-240
Depositing lab: Elisa Izaurralde. Depositing organization: Max Planck Institute for Developmental Biology. Publication: The SMG5-SMG7 heterodimer directly recruits the CCR4-NOT deadenylase complex to mRNAs containing nonsense codons via interaction with POP2. Loh B, Jonas S, Izaurralde E. Genes Dev. 2013 Oct 1;27(19):2125-38. doi: 10.1101/gad.226951.113. PubMed 24115769.
Backbone
  Vector backbone: Unknown
  Vector type: Bacterial Expression
Growth in bacteria
  Bacterial resistance: Ampicillin, 100 μg/mL
  Growth temperature: 37°C
  Growth strain: DH5alpha
  Copy number: Low Copy
Gene/Insert
  Gene/Insert name: HsNot8_1-240 (alt names: CAF1; CALIF, hCAF1, POP2, CNOT8)
  Species: H. sapiens (human)
  Entrez Gene: CNOT8 (a.k.a. CAF1, CALIF, Caf1b, POP2, hCAF1)
  Cloning method: Unknown
Terms and licenses: Academic/Nonprofit Terms; Industry Terms: Not Available to Industry
Depositor comments: sequence based on NCBI:NM_004779.4 Plasmids from this collection were made available to the research community and donated after the lab closed. Please note that the sequence provided by the depositing laboratory may be theoretical/predicted or based on Sanger sequencing results. There may be discrepancies between sequencing results obtained by Addgene and the depositor sequence. If an Addgene verified sequence is not available, please contact before placing your order to request that our lab fully sequence the plasmid.
How to cite: pnEA-NvG-HsNot8_1-240_U was a gift from Elisa Izaurralde (Addgene plasmid # 147648 ; http://n2t.net/addgene:147648 ; RRID:Addgene_147648)
