[The description below was written by a language model from this plasmid's Addgene catalogue record and pLannotate feature annotations shown in this document.]
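Description:
pnEA-NvG-HsNot8_1-240_U is a 7,095 bp bacterial expression plasmid for producing an N-terminal portion (residues 1–240) of human CNOT8, also known as CAF1, POP2 or CALIF, in E. coli. The catalogue lists the backbone as unknown. The annotated features nonetheless show a pBR322-derived, pET-like architecture, with a ColE1/pMB1-type origin together with the bom mobility region and the rop gene. Rop keeps copy number down, which agrees with the low-copy designation in the record. Selection is by ampicillin through the bla gene under its own promoter. The several tetracycline-resistance fragments and the tet promoter are disrupted remnants of the parental backbone rather than a working marker.

The expression cassette is driven by a T7 promoter followed immediately by a lac operator and the phage T7 gene 10 ribosome binding site. A plasmid-borne lacI gene supplies the repressor. Transcription therefore depends on a host providing T7 RNA polymerase and can be induced with IPTG. The open reading frame begins with Schistosoma japonicum glutathione S-transferase, followed after a short linker by the CNOT8 fragment, giving an N-terminally GST-tagged protein suited to glutathione affinity purification or pull-down assays. The record does not say whether the linker contains a protease cleavage site. A short match to a T7 gene 10B-derived sequence lies between the insert and the T7 terminator, and it is probably residual vector sequence.

CNOT8 is a catalytic 3'–5' poly(A) exoribonuclease subunit of the CCR4-NOT deadenylase complex. The associated study concerns recruitment of that complex by the SMG5–SMG7 heterodimer through POP2 during nonsense-mediated mRNA decay. The depositor notes that the insert is based on the human reference transcript and that the supplied sequence may be theoretical.
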