Features (pLannotate 1.2.2; 20 found; start..end, strand, type, name):
    104..208     +  promoter       AmpR promoter: bla
    209..1069    +  CDS            AmpR: β-lactamase; bla; confers resistance to ampicillin, carbenicillin, and related antibiotics
   1240..1828    +  rep_origin     ori: high-copy-number ColE1/pMB1/pBR322/pUC origin of replication
   2014..2156    -  misc_feature   bom: basis of mobility region from pBR322
   2258..2449    -  CDS            rop: Rop protein, which maintains plasmids at low copy number; rop
   2466..2846    +  CDS            YPB1_ECOLX: Protein predicted: Swiss-Prot protein existence level 4. From Escherichia coli.
   3088..3712    -  CDS            TcR (fragment): tetracycline efflux protein; tet; confers resistance to tetracycline
   3727..3748    -  protein_bind   CAP binding site: CAP binding activates transcription in the presence of cAMP. E. coli catabolite activator protein
   3761..4843    -  CDS            lacI: lac repressor; lacI; The lac repressor binds to the lac operator to inhibit transcription in E. coli. This inhibition can be relieved by adding lactose or isopropyl-β-D-thiogalactopyranoside (IPTG).
   4844..4921    -  promoter       lacI promoter: lacI
   4929..5208    -  CDS            TcR (fragment): tetracycline efflux protein; tet; confers resistance to tetracycline
   5230..5248    +  promoter       T7 promoter: promoter for bacteriophage T7 RNA polymerase
   5249..5273    +  protein_bind   lac operator: The lac repressor binds to the lac operator to inhibit transcription in E. coli. This inhibition can be relieved by adding lactose or isopropyl-β-D-thiogalactopyranoside (IPTG). lac repressor encoded by lacI
   5288..5310    +  RBS            RBS: efficient ribosome binding site from bacteriophage T7 gene 10 (Olins and Rangwala, 1989)
   5321..5971    +  CDS            GST: glutathione S-transferase from Schistosoma japonicum
   6025..6741    +  CDS            CNOT8 (fragment): CNOT8_HUMAN - Also known as CALIF, POP2. Experimental evidence at protein level: Swiss-Prot protein existence level 1. Has 3'-5' poly(A) exoribonuclease activity for synthetic poly(A) RNA substrate. Its function seems to be partially redundant with that of CNOT7. Catalytic component of the CCR4-NOT complex which is linked to various cellular processes including bulk mRNA degradation, miRNA-mediated repression, translational repression during translational initiation and general transcription regulation. During miRNA-mediated repression the complex seems also to act as translational repressor d
   6779..6828    +  CDS            SET1 (fragment): solubility-enhancement tag derived from T7 phage gene 10B
   6836..6883    +  terminator     T7 terminator: transcription terminator for bacteriophage T7 RNA polymerase
   6906..7010    -  CDS            TcR (fragment): tetracycline efflux protein; tet; confers resistance to tetracycline
   7058..7086    -  promoter       tet promoter: E. coli promoter for tetracycline efflux protein gene
>Addgene plasmid #147648 | pnEA-NvG-HsNot8_1-240_U | depositor full sequence | sequence record 290095 | Full Sequence
TTCTTGAAGACGAAAGGGCCTCGTGATACGCCTATTTTTATAGGTTAATGTCATGATAATAATGGTTTCT
TAGACGTCAGGTGGCACTTTTCGGGGAAATGTGCGCGGAACCCCTATTTGTTTATTTTTCTAAATACATT
CAAATATGTATCCGCTCATGAGACAATAACCCTGATAAATGCTTCAATAATATTGAAAAAGGAAGAGTAT
GAGTATTCAACATTTCCGTGTCGCCCTTATTCCCTTTTTTGCGGCATTTTGCCTTCCTGTTTTTGCTCAC
CCAGAAACGCTGGTGAAAGTAAAAGATGCTGAAGATCAGTTGGGTGCACGAGTGGGTTACATCGAACTGG
ATCTCAACAGCGGTAAGATCCTTGAGAGTTTTCGCCCCGAAGAACGTTTTCCAATGATGAGCACTTTTAA
AGTTCTGCTATGTGGCGCGGTATTATCCCGTGTTGACGCCGGGCAAGAGCAACTCGGTCGCCGCATACAC
TATTCTCAGAATGACTTGGTTGAGTACTCACCAGTCACAGAAAAGCATCTTACGGATGGCATGACAGTAA
GAGAATTATGCAGTGCTGCCATAACCATGAGTGATAACACTGCGGCCAACTTACTTCTGACAACGATCGG
AGGACCGAAGGAGCTAACCGCTTTTTTGCACAACATGGGGGATCATGTAACTCGCCTTGATCGTTGGGAA
CCGGAGCTGAATGAAGCCATACCAAACGACGAGCGTGACACCACGATGCCTGCAGCAATGGCAACAACGT
TGCGCAAACTATTAACTGGCGAACTACTTACTCTAGCTTCCCGGCAACAATTAATAGACTGGATGGAGGC
GGATAAAGTTGCAGGACCACTTCTGCGCTCGGCCCTTCCGGCTGGCTGGTTTATTGCTGATAAATCTGGA
GCCGGTGAGCGTGGGTCTCGCGGTATCATTGCAGCACTGGGGCCAGATGGTAAGCCCTCCCGTATCGTAG
TTATCTACACGACGGGGAGTCAGGCAACTATGGATGAACGAAATAGACAGATCGCTGAGATAGGTGCCTC
ACTGATTAAGCATTGGTAACTGTCAGACCAAGTTTACTCATATATACTTTAGATTGATTTAAAACTTCAT
TTTTAATTTAAAAGGATCTAGGTGAAGATCCTTTTTGATAATCTCATGACCAAAATCCCTTAACGTGAGT
TTTCGTTCCACTGAGCGTCAGACCCCGTAGAAAAGATCAAAGGATCTTCTTGAGATCCTTTTTTTCTGCG
CGTAATCTGCTGCTTGCAAACAAAAAAACCACCGCTACCAGCGGTGGTTTGTTTGCCGGATCAAGAGCTA
CCAACTCTTTTTCCGAAGGTAACTGGCTTCAGCAGAGCGCAGATACCAAATACTGTCCTTCTAGTGTAGC
CGTAGTTAGGCCACCACTTCAAGAACTCTGTAGCACCGCCTACATACCTCGCTCTGCTAATCCTGTTACC
AGTGGCTGCTGCCAGTGGCGATAAGTCGTGTCTTACCGGGTTGGACTCAAGACGATAGTTACCGGATAAG
GCGCAGCGGTCGGGCTGAACGGGGGGTTCGTGCACACAGCCCAGCTTGGAGCGAACGACCTACACCGAAC
TGAGATACCTACAGCGTGAGCTATGAGAAAGCGCCACGCTTCCCGAAGGGAGAAAGGCGGACAGGTATCC
GGTAAGCGGCAGGGTCGGAACAGGAGAGCGCACGAGGGAGCTTCCAGGGGGAAACGCCTGGTATCTTTAT
AGTCCTGTCGGGTTTCGCCACCTCTGACTTGAGCGTCGATTTTTGTGATGCTCGTCAGGGGGGCGGAGCC
TATGGAAAAACGCCAGCAACGCGGCCTTTTTACGGTTCCTGGCCTTTTGCTGGCCTTTTGCTCACATGTT
CTTTCCTGCGTTATCCCCTGATTCTGTGGATAACCGTATTACCGCCTTTGAGTGAGCTGATACCGCTCGC
CGCAGCCGAACGACCGAGCGCAGCGAGTCAGTGAGCGAGGAAGCGGAAGAGCGCCTGATGCGGTATTTTC
TCCTTACGCATCTGTGCGGTATTTCACACCGCATATATGGTGCACTCTCAGTACAATCTGCTCTGATGCC
GCATAGTTAAGCCAGTATACACTCCGCTATCGCTACGTGACTGGGTCATGGCTGCGCCCCGACACCCGCC
AACACCCGCTGACGCGCCCTGACGGGCTTGTCTGCTCCCGGCATCCGCTTACAGACAAGCTGTGACCGTC
TCCGGGAGCTGCATGTGTCAGAGGTTTTCACCGTCATCACCGAAACGCGCGAGGCAGCTGCGGTAAAGCT
CATCAGCGTGGTCGTGAAGCGATTCACAGATGTCTGCCTGTTCATCCGCGTCCAGCTCGTTGAGTTTCTC
CAGAAGCGTTAATGTCTGGCTTCTGATAAAGCGGGCCATGTTAAGGGCGGTTTTTTCCTGTTTGGTCACT
GATGCCTCCGTGTAAGGGGGATTTCTGTTCATGGGGGTAATGATACCGATGAAACGAGAGAGGATGCTCA
CGATACGGGTTACTGATGATGAACATGCCCGGTTACTGGAACGTTGTGAGGGTAAACAACTGGCGGTATG
GATGCGGCGGGACCAGAGAAAAATCACTCAGGGTCAATGCCAGCGCTTCGTTAATACAGATGTAGGTGTT
CCACAGGGTAGCCAGCAGCATCCTGCGATGCAGATCCGGAACATAATGGTGCAGGGCGCTGACTTCCGCG
TTTCCAGACTTTACGAAACACGGAAACCGAAGACCATTCATGTTGTTGCTCAGGTCGCAGACGTTTTGCA
GCAGCAGTCGCTTCACGTTCGCTCGCGTATCGGTGATTCATTCTGCTAACCAGTAAGGCAACCCCGCCAG
CCTAGCCGGGTCCTCAACGACAGGAGCACGATCATGCGCACCCGTGGCCAGGACCCAACGCTGCCCGAGA
TGCGCCGCGTGCGGCTGCTGGAGATGGCGGACGCGATGGATATGTTCTGCCAAGGGTTGGTTTGCGCATT
CACAGTTCTCCGCAAGAATTGATTGGCTCCAATTCTTGGAGTGGTGAATCCGTTAGCGAGGTGCCGCCGG
CTTCCATTCAGGTCGAGGTGGCCCGGCTCCATGCACCGCGACGCAACGCGGGGAGGCAGACAAGGTATAG
GGCGGCGCCTACAATCCATGCCAACCCGTTCCATGTGCTCGCCGAGGCGGCATAAATCGCCGTGACGATC
AGCGGTCCAGTGATCGAAGTTAGGCTGGTAAGAGCCGCGAGCGATCCTTGAAGCTGTCCCTGATGGTCGT
CATCTACCTGCCTGGACAGCATGGCCTGCAACGCGGGCATCCCGATGCCGCCGGAAGCGAGAAGAATCAT
AATGGGGAAGGCCATCCAGCCTCGCGTCGCGAACGCCAGCAAGACGTAGCCCAGCGCGTCGGCCGCCATG
CCGGCGATAATGGCCTGCTTCTCGCCGAAACGTTTGGTGGCGGGACCAGTGACGAAGGCTTGAGCGAGGG
CGTGCAAGATTCCGAATACCGCAAGCGACAGGCCGATCATCGTCGCGCTCCAGCGAAAGCGGTCCTCGCC
GAAAATGACCCAGAGCGCTGCCGGCACCTGTCCTACGAGTTGCATGATAAAGAAGACAGTCATAAGTGCG
GCGACGATAGTCATGCCCCGCGCCCACCGGAAGGAGCTGACTGGGTTGAAGGCTCTCAAGGGCATCGGTC
GAGATCCCGGTGCCTAATGAGTGAGCTAACTTACATTAATTGCGTTGCGCTCACTGCCCGCTTTCCAGTC
GGGAAACCTGTCGTGCCAGCTGCATTAATGAATCGGCCAACGCGCGGGGAGAGGCGGTTTGCGTATTGGG
CGCCAGGGTGGTTTTTCTTTTCACCAGTGAGACGGGCAACAGCTGATTGCCCTTCACCGCCTGGCCCTGA
GAGAGTTGCAGCAAGCGGTCCACGCTGGTTTGCCCCAGCAGGCGAAAATCCTGTTTGATGGTGGTTAACG
GCGGGATATAACATGAGCTGTCTTCGGTATCGTCGTATCCCACTACCGAGATATCCGCACCAACGCGCAG
CCCGGACTCGGTAATGGCGCGCATTGCGCCCAGCGCCATCTGATCGTTGGCAACCAGCATCGCAGTGGGA
ACGATGCCCTCATTCAGCATTTGCATGGTTTGTTGAAAACCGGACATGGCACTCCAGTCGCCTTCCCGTT
CCGCTATCGGCTGAATTTGATTGCGAGTGAGATATTTATGCCAGCCAGCCAGACGCAGACGCGCCGAGAC
AGAACTTAATGGGCCCGCTAACAGCGCGATTTGCTGGTGACCCAATGCGACCAGATGCTCCACGCCCAGT
CGCGTACCGTCTTCATGGGAGAAAATAATACTGTTGATGGGTGTCTGGTCAGAGACATCAAGAAATAACG
CCGGAACATTAGTGCAGGCAGCTTCCACAGCAATGGCATCCTGGTCATCCAGCGGATAGTTAATGATCAG
CCCACTGACGCGTTGCGCGAGAAGATTGTGCACCGCCGCTTTACAGGCTTCGACGCCGCTTCGTTCTACC
ATCGACACCACCACGCTGGCACCCAGTTGATCGGCGCGAGATTTAATCGCCGCGACAATTTGCGACGGCG
CGTGCAGGGCCAGACTGGAGGTGGCAACGCCAATCAGCAACGACTGTTTGCCCGCCAGTTGTTGTGCCAC
GCGGTTGGGAATGTAATTCAGCTCCGCCATCGCCGCTTCCACTTTTTCCCGCGTTTTCGCAGAAACGTGG
CTGGCCTGGTTCACCACGCGGGAAACGGTCTGATAAGAGACACCGGCATACTCTGCGACATCGTATAACG
TTACTGGTTTCACATTCACCACCCTGAATTGACTCTCTTCCGGGCGCTATCATGCCATACCGCGAAAGGT
TTTGCGCCATTCGATGGTGTCCGGGATCTCGACGCTCTCCCTTATGCGACTCCTGCATTAGGAAGCAGCC
CAGTAGTAGGTTGAGGCCGTTGAGCACCGCCGCCGCAAGGAATGGTGCATGCAAGGAGATGGCGCCCAAC
AGTCCCCCGGCCACGGGGCCTGCCACCATACCCACGCCGAAACAAGCGCTCATGAGCCCGAAGTGGCGAG
CCCGATCTTCCCCATCGGTGATGTCGGCGATATAGGCGCCAGCAACCGCACCTGTGGCGCCGGTGATGCC
GGCCACGATGCGTCCGGCGTAGAGGATCGAGATCTCGATCCCGCGAAATTAATACGACTCACTATAGGGG
AATTGTGAGCGGATAACAATTCCCCACTAGTAATAATTTTGTTTAACTTTAAGAAGGAGATATACCATGG
CCCCTATACTAGGTTATTGGAAAATTAAGGGCCTTGTGCAACCCACTCGACTTCTTTTGGAATATCTTGA
AGAAAAATATGAAGAGCATTTGTATGAGCGCGATGAAGGTGATAAATGGCGAAACAAAAAGTTTGAATTG
GGTTTGGAGTTTCCCAATCTTCCTTATTATATTGATGGTGATGTTAAATTAACACAGTCTATGGCCATCA
TACGTTATATAGCTGACAAGCACAACATGTTGGGTGGTTGTCCAAAAGAGCGTGCAGAGATTTCAATGCT
TGAAGGAGCGGTTTTGGATATTAGATACGGTGTTTCGAGAATTGCATATAGTAAAGACTTTGAAACTCTC
AAAGTTGATTTTCTTAGCAAGCTACCTGAAATGCTGAAAATGTTCGAAGATCGTTTATGTCATAAAACAT
ATTTAAATGGTGATCATGTAACCCATCCTGACTTCATGTTGTATGACGCTCTTGATGTTGTTTTATACAT
GGACCCAATGTGCCTGGATGCGTTCCCAAAATTAGTTTGTTTTAAAAAACGTATTGAAGCTATCCCACAA
ATTGATAAGTACTTGAAATCCAGCAAGTATATAGCATGGCCTTTGCAGGGCTGGCAAGCCACGTTTGGTG
GTGGCGACCATCCGCCAAAATCGGATGGTACCGGCAGCGGCGAAAACCTTTACTTCCAGGGCCATATGCT
CGAGCCTGCAGCACTTGTGGAGAATAGCCAGGTTATCTGTGAAGTGTGGGCCAGTAATCTAGAAGAAGAG
ATGAGGAAGATCCGAGAAATCGTGCTCAGTTACAGTTATATTGCCATGGACACAGAATTTCCAGGTGTTG
TGGTGCGACCAATTGGTGAATTTCGTAGTTCCATAGATTACCAATATCAGCTTCTGCGGTGCAATGTTGA
CCTTTTAAAAATTATCCAGCTGGGCCTTACATTCACAAATGAGAAGGGAGAGTATCCTTCTGGAATCAAT
ACTTGGCAGTTCAATTTCAAATTTAACCTTACAGAGGACATGTACTCCCAGGATTCCATAGATCTCCTTG
CTAACTCAGGACTACAGTTTCAGAAGCATGAAGAGGAAGGGATTGACACACTGCACTTTGCAGAGCTGCT
TATGACATCAGGAGTGGTTCTCTGTGACAATGTCAAATGGCTTTCATTTCATAGTGGCTATGATTTTGGC
TATATGGTAAAGTTGCTTACAGATTCTCGTTTGCCAGAAGAGGAACATGAATTCTTTCATATTCTGAACC
TTTTCTTCCCATCCATTTATGATGTGAAATACCTGATGAAGAGCTGCAAAAATCTTAAGGGAGGTCTTCA
GGAAGTTGCTGATCAGTTGGATTTGCAGAGGATTGGAAGGCAGCACCAGGCAGGCTCAGACTCACTGCTG
ACAGGAATGGCTTTCTTTAGGGGATCCTAATAGTCTAGAGCTAGCCCTAGGAGATCCGGCTGCTAACAAA
GCCCGAAAGGAAGCTGAGTTGGCTGCTGCCACCGCTGAGCAATAACTAGCATAACCCCTTGGGGCCTCTA
AACGGGTCTTGAGGGGTTTTTTGCTGAAAGGAGGAACTATATCCGGATATCCCGCAAGAGGCCCGGCAGT
ACCGGCATAACCAAGCCTATGCCTACAGCATCCAGGGTGACGGTGCCGAGGATGACGATGAGCGCATTGT
TAGATTTCATACACGGTGCCTGACTGCGTTAGCAATTTAACTGTGATAAACTACCGCATTAAAGCTTATC
GATGATAAGCTGTCAAACATGAGAA
